Addgene plasmid #184776: pTPI1-EMC1-GFP-APEX2-URA3
Purpose: Expresses EMC1-GFP-APEX2 chimera for labeling yeast endoplasmic reticulum (ER). Uses auxotrophic marker URA3(Kluyveromyces lactis).
Depositing lab: Zhiping Xie. Depositing organization: Shanghai Jiao Tong University. Publication: Excess diacylglycerol at the endoplasmic reticulum disrupts endomembrane homeostasis and autophagy. Li D, Yang SG, He CW, Zhang ZT, Liang Y, Li H, Zhu J, Su X, Gong Q, Xie Z. BMC Biol. 2020 Aug 28;18(1):107. doi: 10.1186/s12915-020-00837-w. PubMed 32859196.
Backbone
  Vector backbone: UG72-EMC1-GFP
  Vector type: Yeast Expression
Growth in bacteria
  Bacterial resistance: Ampicillin, 100 μg/mL
  Growth temperature: 37°C
  Growth strain: DH5alpha
  Copy number: High Copy
Gene/Insert
  Gene/Insert name: APEX2
  Species: Soybean
  Cloning method: Gibson Cloning
Terms and licenses: Academic/Nonprofit Terms; Industry Terms: Not Available to Industry
How to cite: pTPI1-EMC1-GFP-APEX2-URA3 was a gift from Zhiping Xie (Addgene plasmid # 184776 ; http://n2t.net/addgene:184776 ; RRID:Addgene_184776)
