[The description below was written by a language model from this plasmid's Addgene catalogue record and pLannotate feature annotations shown in this document.]
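Description:
pTPI1-EMC1-GFP-APEX2-URA3 is an 8,668-nt yeast expression plasmid built on the UG72-EMC1-GFP backbone, designed to mark the endoplasmic reticulum of yeast with a dual fluorescence and peroxidase tag. In E. coli it is maintained through a high-copy ColE1/pUC-type origin and selected with ampicillin via the β-lactamase gene. The short rop, bom, lacI and RSF ori hits in the annotation are only backbone fragments. No yeast replication origin or centromere is annotated, which would be consistent with use as an integrating construct, although the record does not state how it is maintained in yeast.

The payload is a single open reading frame in which the S. cerevisiae ER membrane protein complex subunit EMC1 is followed by GFP (S65T), then the engineered soybean ascorbate peroxidase APEX2, and a short sequence annotated as the HIV Rev nuclear export signal, with the ADH1 terminator closing the transcription unit. The plasmid name indicates that expression is driven by the TPI1 promoter. That promoter is not itself annotated, but an unannotated stretch of roughly 500 nt lies upstream of EMC1. EMC1 anchors the fusion at the ER, GFP allows localisation by fluorescence microscopy, and APEX2 is a tag developed for electron microscopy contrast and proximity labelling.

Yeast selection relies on a URA3 auxotrophic marker, which the catalogue entry identifies as the Kluyveromyces lactis gene, although the automated annotation matched it to the S. cerevisiae homologue. The marker is flanked by two loxP sites, so Cre recombinase can act on it, for example to remove and recycle it. SP6 and T7 promoters flank the cassette region as backbone remnants.
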