Features (pLannotate 1.2.2; 17 found; start..end, strand, type, name):
    143..731     -  rep_origin     ori: high-copy-number ColE1/pMB1/pBR322/pUC origin of replication
    902..1762    -  CDS            AmpR: β-lactamase; bla; confers resistance to ampicillin, carbenicillin, and related antibiotics
   1763..1867    -  promoter       AmpR promoter: bla
   1962..1997    +  CDS            rop (fragment): Rop protein, which maintains plasmids at low copy number; rop
   2099..2150    +  misc_feature   bom (fragment): basis of mobility region from pBR322
   2213..2231    +  promoter       SP6 promoter: promoter for bacteriophage SP6 RNA polymerase
   2775..5054    +  CDS            EMC1: EMC1_YEAST - Experimental evidence at protein level: Swiss-Prot protein existence level 1. Part of the endoplasmic reticulum membrane protein complex (EMC) that enables the energy-independent insertion into endoplasmic reticulum membranes of newly synthesized membrane proteins (PubMed:29809151). Preferentially accommodates proteins with transmembrane domains that are weakly hydrophobic or contain destabilizing features such as charged and aromatic residues (PubMed:29809151). Involved in the cotranslational insertion of multi- pass membrane proteins in which stop-transfer membrane-anchor sequen
   5106..5819    +  CDS            GFP (S65T): GFP (S65T) is a basic (constitutively fluorescent) green fluorescent protein published in 1995, derived from Aequorea victoria.
   5862..6608    +  CDS            APEX2: soybean ascorbate peroxidase, engineered to serve as a monomeric tag for electron microscopy and live-cell proteomics (Lam et al., 2015) more active than the original APEX due to the A134P mutation
   6615..6641    +  CDS            NES: nuclear export signal from the HIV Rev protein (Fischer et al., 1995)
   6724..6911    +  terminator     ADH1 terminator: S. cerevisiae ADH1; transcription terminator for the S. cerevisiae alcohol dehydrogenase 1 (ADH1) gene
   6963..6996    -  protein_bind   loxP: Cre-mediated recombination occurs in the 8-bp core sequence (GCATACAT). Cre recombinase
   7148..7933    -  CDS            URA3: PYRF_YEAST - Experimental evidence at protein level: Swiss-Prot protein existence level 1. From Saccharomyces cerevisiae (strain ATCC 204508 / S288c) (Baker's yeast).
   8448..8481    -  protein_bind   loxP: Cre-mediated recombination occurs in the 8-bp core sequence (GCATACAT). Cre recombinase
   8535..8553    -  promoter       T7 promoter: promoter for bacteriophage T7 RNA polymerase
   8575..8628    -  CDS            lacI (fragment): lac repressor; lacI; The lac repressor binds to the lac operator to inhibit transcription in E. coli. This inhibition can be relieved by adding lactose or isopropyl-β-D-thiogalactopyranoside (IPTG).
   8630..8668    -  rep_origin     RSF ori (fragment): Plasmids containing the RSF 1030 origin of replication can be propagated in E. coli cells that contain additional plasmids with compatible origins.
>Addgene plasmid #184776 | pTPI1-EMC1-GFP-APEX2-URA3 | addgene full sequence | sequence record 382339 | Addgene NGS Result
TTCGGCTGCGGCGAGCGGTATCAGCTCACTCAAAGGCGGTAATACGGTTATCCACAGAATCAGGGGATAA
CGCAGGAAAGAACATGTGAGCAAAAGGCCAGCAAAAGGCCAGGAACCGTAAAAAGGCCGCGTTGCTGGCG
TTTTTCCATAGGCTCCGCCCCCCTGACGAGCATCACAAAAATCGACGCTCAAGTCAGAGGTGGCGAAACC
CGACAGGACTATAAAGATACCAGGCGTTTCCCCCTGGAAGCTCCCTCGTGCGCTCTCCTGTTCCGACCCT
GCCGCTTACCGGATACCTGTCCGCCTTTCTCCCTTCGGGAAGCGTGGCGCTTTCTCATAGCTCACGCTGT
AGGTATCTCAGTTCGGTGTAGGTCGTTCGCTCCAAGCTGGGCTGTGTGCACGAACCCCCCGTTCAGCCCG
ACCGCTGCGCCTTATCCGGTAACTATCGTCTTGAGTCCAACCCGGTAAGACACGACTTATCGCCACTGGC
AGCAGCCACTGGTAACAGGATTAGCAGAGCGAGGTATGTAGGCGGTGCTACAGAGTTCTTGAAGTGGTGG
CCTAACTACGGCTACACTAGAAGAACAGTATTTGGTATCTGCGCTCTGCTGAAGCCAGTTACCTTCGGAA
AAAGAGTTGGTAGCTCTTGATCCGGCAAACAAACCACCGCTGGTAGCGGTGGTTTTTTTGTTTGCAAGCA
GCAGATTACGCGCAGAAAAAAAGGATCTCAAGAAGATCCTTTGATCTTTTCTACGGGGTCTGACGCTCAG
TGGAACGAAAACTCACGTTAAGGGATTTTGGTCATGAGATTATCAAAAAGGATCTTCACCTAGATCCTTT
TAAATTAAAAATGAAGTTTTAAATCAATCTAAAGTATATATGAGTAAACTTGGTCTGACAGTTACCAATG
CTTAATCAGTGAGGCACCTATCTCAGCGATCTGTCTATTTCGTTCATCCATAGTTGCCTGACTCCCCGTC
GTGTAGATAACTACGATACGGGAGGGCTTACCATCTGGCCCCAGTGCTGCAATGATACCGCGAGACCCAC
GCTCACCGGCTCCAGATTTATCAGCAATAAACCAGCCAGCCGGAAGGGCCGAGCGCAGAAGTGGTCCTGC
AACTTTATCCGCCTCCATCCAGTCTATTAATTGTTGCCGGGAAGCTAGAGTAAGTAGTTCGCCAGTTAAT
AGTTTGCGCAACGTTGTTGCCATTGCTACAGGCATCGTGGTGTCACGCTCGTCGTTTGGTATGGCTTCAT
TCAGCTCCGGTTCCCAACGATCAAGGCGAGTTACATGATCCCCCATGTTGTGCAAAAAAGCGGTTAGCTC
CTTCGGTCCTCCGATCGTTGTCAGAAGTAAGTTGGCCGCAGTGTTATCACTCATGGTTATGGCAGCACTG
CATAATTCTCTTACTGTCATGCCATCCGTAAGATGCTTTTCTGTGACTGGTGAGTACTCAACCAAGTCAT
TCTGAGAATAGTGTATGCGGCGACCGAGTTGCTCTTGCCCGGCGTCAATACGGGATAATACCGCGCCACA
TAGCAGAACTTTAAAAGTGCTCATCATTGGAAAACGTTCTTCGGGGCGAAAACTCTCAAGGATCTTACCG
CTGTTGAGATCCAGTTCGATGTAACCCACTCGTGCACCCAACTGATCTTCAGCATCTTTTACTTTCACCA
GCGTTTCTGGGTGAGCAAAAACAGGAAGGCAAAATGCCGCAAAAAAGGGAATAAGGGCGACACGGAAATG
TTGAATACTCATACTCTTCCTTTTTCAATATTATTGAAGCATTTATCAGGGTTATTGTCTCATGAGCGGA
TACATATTTGAATGTATTTAGAAAAATAAACAAATAGGGGTTCCGCGCACATTTCCCCGAAAAGTGCCAC
CTGACGTCTAAGAAACCATTATTATCATGACATTAACCTATAAAAATAGGCGTATCACGAGGCCCTTTCG
TCTCGCGCGTTTCGGTGATGACGGTGAAAACCTCTGACACATGCAGCTCCCGGAGACGGTCACAGCTTGT
CTGTAAGCGGATGCCGGGAGCAGACAAGCCCGTCAGGGCGCGTCAGCGGGTGTTGGCGGGTGTCGGGGCT
GGCTTAACTATGCGGCATCAGAGCAGATTGTACTGAGAGTGCACCATATGGACATATTGTCGTTAGAACG
CGGCTACAATTAATACATAACCTTATGTATCATACACATACGATTTAGGTGACACTATAGAACGCGGCCG
CCAGCTGAAGCTTCCCTACGTTAGTGTGAGCGGGATTTAAACTGTGAGGACCTTAATACATTCAGACACT
TCTGCGGTATCACCCTACTTATTCCCTTCGAGATTATATCTAGGAACCCATCAGGTTGGTGGAAGATTAC
CCGTTCTAAGACTTTTCAGCTTCCTCTATTGATGTTACACCTGGACACCCCTTTTCTGGCATCCAGTTTT
TAATCTTCAGTGGCATGTGAGATTCTCCGAAATTAATTAAAGCAATCACACAATTCTCTCGGATACCACC
TCGGTTGAAACTGACAGGTGGTTTGTTACGCATGCTAATGCAAAGGAGCCTATATACCTTTGGCTCGGCT
GCTGTAACAGGGAATATAAAGGGCAGCATAATTTAGGAGTTTAGTGAACTTGCAACATTTACTATTTTCC
CTTCTTACGTAAATATTTTTCTTTTTAATTCTAAATCAATCTTTTTCAATTTTTTGTTTGTATTCTTTTC
TTGCTTAAATCTATAACTACAAAAAACACATACATAAACTAAAAATGAAGATAACGTGTACAGACTTGGT
GTACGTCTTCATTTTACTCTTCCTAAACACGAGTTGTGTCCAAGCCGTTTTTTCAGATGATGCATTTATC
ACTGATTGGCAACTGGCTAACTTAGGTCCTTGGGAGAAAGTCATCCCTGATTCTCGAGACCGCAACAGGG
TTCTCATCTTATCGAACCCTACCGAAACTTCCTGCTTAGTTTCTTCGTTTAACGTTTCTTCCGGACAGAT
TCTTTTCAGAAACGTTTTACCCTTTACCATTGATGAGATTCAACTGGATAGTAATGACCATAACGCAATG
GTTTGTGTGAACTCTTCAAGCAACCATTGGCAGAAATATGATTTACACGATTGGTTTTTACTAGAGGAAG
GCGTAGATAATGCCCCTTCTACGACCATTTTACCTCAATCCTCATATTTAAACGATCAAGTATCTATTAA
GAACAATGAACTACATATTCTCGATGAGCAGTCAAAACTGGCAGAATGGAAATTGGAGTTACCTCAAGGG
TTCAATAAAGTGGAATATTTTCATCGTGAAGATCCCCTGGCGTTAGTGTTGAACGTTAATGATACCCAAT
ATATGGGATTCTCTGCCAATGGCACAGAATTGATCCCCGTTTGGCAAAGAGATGAATGGTTGACTAACGT
GGTAGACTATGCTGTATTGGACGTCTTCGATTCTAGGGATGTGGAGTTGAACAAAGATATGAAAGCGGAA
CTTGATTCAAATTCGCTTTGGAATGCTTACTGGCTTAGATTGACAACTAATTGGAATCGCCTTATCAACT
TATTGAAAGAAAACCAATTCTCACCAGGACGTGTCTTCACTAAACTCCTAGCTCTAGACGCTAAGGATAC
CACGGTATCAGATTTGAAGTTCGGATTCGCCAAAATCTTAATTGTTTTGACGCATGATGGCTTTATCGGC
GGCCTTGATATGGTCAATAAGGGCCAACTTATCTGGAAACTCGATTTAGAAATTGATCAGGGCGTCAAAA
TGTTCTGGACGGATAAAAACCATGACGAACTTGTTGTTTTTTCGCATGATGGGCATTATTTGACAATTGA
AGTTACTAAAGATCAACCGATTATCAAATCAAGATCCCCCCTATCTGAAAGGAAAACTGTTGATTCCGTT
ATTAGGCTGAATGAACATGATCACCAGTATCTGATTAAGTTTGAGGATAAGGATCATTTACTGTTCAAAT
TGAATCCCGGCAAGAATACGGATGTACCAATAGTTGCCAACAACCATTCTAGTTCCCACATATTCGTCAC
AGAGCATGACACGAATGGCATTTATGGCTACATAATCGAAAACGATACGGTAAAACAAACTTGGAAAAAA
GCCGTAAATTCGAAAGAGAAAATGGTGGCATATAGCAAGAGGGAAACAACAAACCTAAACACTCTTGGTA
TTACACTAGGTGACAAATCGGTTCTTTATAAATATTTGTACCCCAACCTAGCGGCTTATCTGATCGCTAA
TGAAGAACATCATACAATCACTTTTAACTTAATTGATACCATTACAGGAGAAATCCTCATTACCCAAGAG
CACAAGGATTCTCCGGATTTTAGGTTTCCAATGGATATTGTTTTCGGTGAATATTGGGTCGTTTATTCCT
ATTTCAGTTCTGAACCTGTTCCAGAACAAAAGTTAGTAGTGGTGGAATTATATGAGTCACTAACCCCAGA
TGAGCGTTTGTCTAACTCAAGCGACAATTTTTCTTATGATCCATTGACTGGACACATTAACAAACCTCAA
TTTCAAACTAAACAATTCATTTTTCCCGAGATTATCAAAACAATGTCCATTTCCAAGACAACGGATGATA
TTACCACAAAGGCAATCGTTATGGAATTAGAAAATGGACAAATCACCTACATACCAAAGCTTTTATTGAA
TGCAAGAGGTAAACCAGCAGAAGAAATGGCCAAGGATAAGAAAAAAGAGTTTATGGCTACCCCATACACG
CCAGTTATCCCAATTAATGATAATTTCATTATCACTCATTTCAGAAATCTATTGCCAGGATCCGATTCGC
AGTTGATCTCCATCCCAACCAATCTGGAATCCACAAGCATTATATGTGATCTAGGCCTTGATGTATTTTG
TACAAGGATCACACCTTCGGGCCAATTTGATTTAATGAGTCCTACTTTCGAAAAGGGTAAATTGCTTATT
ACTATATTCGTCTTGTTGGTGATCACGTATTTTATCCGTCCTTCTGTTTCAAACAAGAAGTTGAAATCCC
AATGGCTAATTAAAGCTTCGTACGCTGCAGGTCGACGGATCGGTGACGGTGCTGGTTTAATTAACATGTC
TAAAGGTGAAGAATTATTCACTGGTGTTGTCCCAATTTTGGTTGAATTAGATGGTGATGTTAATGGTCAC
AAATTTTCTGTCTCCGGTGAAGGTGAAGGTGATGCTACTTACGGTAAATTGACCTTAAAATTTATTTGTA
CTACTGGTAAATTGCCAGTTCCATGGCCAACCTTAGTCACTACTTTAACTTATGGTGTTCAATGTTTTTC
TAGATACCCAGATCATATGAAACAACATGACTTTTTCAAGTCTGCCATGCCAGAAGGTTATGTTCAAGAA
AGAACTATTTTTTTCAAAGATGACGGTAACTACAAGACCAGAGCTGAAGTCAAGTTTGAAGGTGATACCT
TAGTTAATAGAATCGAATTAAAAGGTATTGATTTTAAAGAAGATGGTAACATTTTAGGTCACAAATTGGA
ATACAACTATAACTCTCACAATGTTTACATCATGGCTGACAAACAAAAGAATGGTATCAAAGTTAACTTC
AAAATTAGACACAACATTGAAGATGGTTCTGTTCAATTAGCTGACCATTATCAACAAAATACTCCAATTG
GTGATGGTCCAGTCTTGTTACCAGACAACCATTACTTATCCACTCAATCTGCCTTATCCAAAGATCCAAA
CGAAAAGAGAGACCACATGGTCTTGTTAGAATTTGTTACTGCTGCTGGTATTACCCATGGTATGGATGAA
TTGTACAAAGCTGCAGGTCGTGGGATTCCTGGGTTAATTAACATCGCTAGCGGAAAGTCTTACCCAACTG
TGAGTGCTGATTACCAGGACGCCGTTGAGAAGGCGAAGAAGAAGCTCAGAGGCTTCATCGCTGAGAAGAG
ATGCGCTCCTCTAATGCTCCGTTTGGCATTCCACTCTGCTGGAACCTTTGACAAGGGCACGAAGACCGGT
GGACCCTTCGGAACCATCAAGCACCCTGCCGAACTGGCTCACAGCGCTAACAACGGTCTTGACATCGCTG
TTAGGCTTTTGGAGCCACTCAAGGCGGAGTTCCCTATTTTGAGCTACGCCGATTTCTACCAGTTGGCTGG
CGTTGTTGCCGTTGAGGTCACGGGTGGACCTAAGGTTCCATTCCACCCTGGAAGAGAGGACAAGCCTGAG
CCACCACCAGAGGGTCGCTTGCCCGATCCCACTAAGGGTTCTGACCATTTGAGAGATGTGTTTGGCAAAG
CTATGGGGCTTACTGACCAAGATATCGTTGCTCTATCTGGGGGTCACACTATTGGAGCTGCACACAAGGA
GCGTTCTGGATTTGAGGGTCCCTGGACCTCTAATCCTCTTATTTTCGACAACTCATACTTCACGGAGTTG
TTGAGTGGTGAGAAGGAAGGTCTCCTTCAGCTACCTTCTGACAAGGCTCTTTTGTCTGACCCTGTATTCC
GCCCTCTCGTTGACAAATATGCAGCGGACGAAGATGCCTTCTTTGCTGATTACGCTGAGGCTCACCAAAA
GCTTTCCGAGCTTGGGTTTGCTGATGCCCTGCAGCTGCCTCCCCTGGAGCGCCTGACCCTGGACGCTCAG
TGCAGATCTTAGCCTAGGTGAGGCGCGCTCAGTGCAGATCTTAGCCTAGGTGAGGCGCGCCACTTCTAAA
TAAGCGAATTTCTTATGATTTATGATTTTTATTATTAAATAAGTTATAAAAAAAATAAGTGTATACAAAT
TTTAAAGTGACTCTTAGGTTTTAAAACGAAAATTCTTATTCTTGAGTAACTCTTTCCTGTAGGTCAGGTT
GCTTTCTCAGGTATAGTATGAGGTCGCTCTTATTGACCACACCTCTACCGGCAGATCCGCTAGGGATAAC
AGGGTAATATCTGCAGGTCGACAACCCTTAATATAACTTCGTATAATGTATGCTATACGAAGTTATTAGG
TCTAGAGATCCCAATACAACAGATCACGTGATCTTTTTGTAAGATGAAGTTGAAGTAGTGTTGCACCGTG
CCAATGCAGGTGGCTATTAGATTAAATATGTGATTTGTTCTATTAAGTTTCCTGTATAATTAATGGGGAG
CGCTGATTCTCTTTTGGTACGCTTCCCATCCAGCATTTCTGTATCTTTCACCTTCAACCTTAGGATCTCT
ACCCTTGGCGAAAAGTCCTCTGCCAACAATGATGATATCTGATCCACCACTTACAACTTCGTCGACGGTT
CTGTACTGCTGACCCAATGCATCGCCTTTGTCGTCTAAACCTACACCTGGGGTCATGATTAGCCAATCAA
ACCCTTCTTCTCTTCCTCCCATATCGTTCTGAGCAATGAACCCAATAACGAAATCTTTATCACTCTTTGC
AATATCAACGGTACCCTTAGTATATTCACCGTGTGCTAGAGAACCCTTGGAAGACAATTCAGCAAGCATC
AATAATCCCCTTGGTTCTTTGGTGACCTCTTGCGCACCTTGTTTCAAGCCAGCAACAATACCAGCACCAG
TAACCCCGTGGGCGTTGGTGATATCAGACCATTCTGCGATACGGTAAACGCCCGATGTATATTGTAATTT
GACTGTGTTACCGATATCGGCGAATTTTCTGTCCTCAAATATCAAGAACTTGTATTTCTCTGCCAATGCT
TTCAATGGAACGACAGTACCCTCATAACTGAAATCATCCAAGATATCAACGTGTGTTTTCAAAAGGCAAA
TGTATGGACCCAACGTTTCAACAAGTTTCAATAGCTCATCAGTCGAACGAACGTCAAGAGAAGCACACAA
ATTGGTCTTCTTTTCATCCATTAAACGTAAAAGTTTCGATGCAACCGGACTTGCATGAGTCTCAGCTCTA
CTGGTATATGATTTTGTGGACATGGTGCAACTAATTGACGGGAGTGTATTGACGCTGGCGTACTGGCTTT
CACAAAATGGCCCAATCACAACCACATCTTAGATAGTTGAAATGACTTTAGATAACATCAATTGAGATGA
GCTTAATCATGTCAAAGCTAAAAGTGTCACCATGAACGACAATTCTTAAGCAAATCACGTGATATAGATC
CACGAATAACCACCATTTGATGCTCGAGGCAAGTAATGTGTGTAAAAAAATGCGTTACCACCATCCAATG
CAGACCGATCTTCTACCCAGAATCACATATATTTATGTACCGAGTACCTTTTTTCTATCTTCCAATTGCT
TCTCCCATATGATTGTCTCCGTAAGCTCGAAATTTCTAAGTTGGATTTTAATCTTCACGCAGGATGACAG
TTCGATGAGCTTCTGAGGAGTGTTTAGAACATAATCATTTATCCATGGTCTATCTCTTCTTGTCGCTTTT
TCTCCTCGATAGAACCTAAATAAAACGAGCTCTCGAGAACCCTTAATATAACTTCGTATAATGTATGCTA
TACGAAGTTATTAGGTGATATCAGATCCACTAGTGGCCTATGCGGCCGCGGATCTGCCGGTCTCCCTATA
GTGAGTCGTATTAATTTCGATAAGCCAGGTTAACCTGCATTAATGAATCGGCCAACGCGCGGGGAGAGGC
GGTTTGCGTATTGGGCGCTCTTCCGCTTCCTCGCTCACTGACTCGCTGCGCTCGGTCG
